>Addgene plasmid #123803 | MTK3b_022 | addgene full sequence | sequence record 249720 | Addgene NGS Result
TAGTGATCTTATTTCATTATGGTGAAAGTTGGAACCTCTTACGTGCCCGATCAATCATGACCAAAATCCC
TTAACGTGAGTTTTCGTTCCACTGAGCGTCAGACCCCGTAGAAAAGATCAAAGGATCTTCTTGAGATCCT
TTTTTTCTGCGCGTAATCTGCTGCTTGCAAACAAAAAAACCACCGCTACCAGCGGTGGTTTGTTTGCCGG
ATCAAGAGCTACCAACTCTTTTTCCGAAGGTAACTGGCTTCAGCAGAGCGCAGATACCAAATACTGTTCT
TCTAGTGTAGCCGTAGTTAGGCCACCACTTCAAGAACTCTGTAGCACCGCCTACATACCTCGCTCTGCTA
ATCCTGTTACCAGTGGCTGCTGCCAGTGGCGATAAGTCGTGTCTTACCGGGTTGGACTCAAGACGATAGT
TACCGGATAAGGCGCAGCGGTCGGGCTGAACGGGGGGTTCGTGCACACAGCCCAGCTTGGAGCGAACGAC
CTACACCGAACTGAGATACCTACAGCGTGAGCTATGAGAAAGCGCCACGCTTCCCGAAGGGAGAAAGGCG
GACAGGTATCCGGTAAGCGGCAGGGTCGGAACAGGAGAGCGCACGAGGGAGCTTCCAGGGGGAAACGCCT
GGTATCTTTATAGTCCTGTCGGGTTTCGCCACCTCTGACTTGAGCGTCGATTTTTGTGATGCTCGTCAGG
GGGGCGGAGCCTATGGAAAAACGCCAGCAACGCGGCCTTTTTACGGTTCCTGGCCTTTTGCTGGCCTTTT
GCTCACATGTTCTTTCCTGCGTTATCCCCTGATTCTGTGGATAACCGTAGTCGGTCTCATTCTGATGCTA
AGTCACTAACTGCCTGGTCCCGGACACTGGTGACCTTCAAGGATGTATTTGTGGACTTCACCAGGGAGGA
GTGGAAGCTGCTGGACACTGCTCAGCAGATCGTGTACAGAAATGTGATGCTGGAGAACTATAAGAACCTG
GTTTCCTTGGGTTATCAGCTTACTAAGCCAGATGTGATCCTCCGGTTGGAGAAGGGAGAAGAGCCCGGCG
GTTCCGGCGGAGGGTCGATGGGATCCTGAGACCAGACCAATAAAAAACGCCCGGCGGCAACCGAGCGTTC
TGAACAAATCCAGATGGAGTTCTGAGGTCATTACTGGATCTATCAACAGGAGTCCAAGCGAGCTCGATAT
CAAATTACGCCCCGCCCTGCCACTCATCGCAGTACTGTTGTAATTCATTAAGCATTCTGCCGACATGGAA
GCCATCACAAACGGCATGATGAACCTGAATCGCCAGCGGCATCAGCACCTTGTCGCCTTGCGTATAATAT
TTGCCCATGGTGAAAACGGGGGCGAAGAAGTTGTCCATATTGGCCACGTTTAAATCAAAACTGGTGAAAC
TCACCCAGGGATTGGCTGAAACGAAAAACATATTCTCAATAAACCCTTTAGGGAAATAGGCCAGGTTTTC
ACCGTAACACGCCACATCTTGCGAATATATGTGTAGAAACTGCCGGAAATCGTCGTGGTATTCACTCCAG
AGCGATGAAAACGTTTCAGTTTGCTCATGGAAAACGGTGTAACAAGGGTGAACACTATCCCATATCACCA
GCTCACCGTCTTTCATTGCCATACGAAATTCCGGATGAGCATTCATCAGGCGGGCAAGAATGTGAATAAA
GGCCGGATAAAACTTGTGCTTATTTTTCTTTACGGTCTTTAAAAAGGCCGTAATATCCAGCTGAACGGTC
TGGTTATAGGTACATTGAGCAACTGACTGAAATGCCTCAAAATGTTCTTTACGATGCCATTGGGATATAT
CAACGGTGGTATATCCAGTGATTTTTTTCTCCATTTTAGCTTCCTTAGCTCCTGAAAATCTCGATAACTC
AAAAAATACGCCCGG
Features (pLannotate 1.2.2; 5 found; start..end, strand, type, name):
    131..719     +  rep_origin     ori: high-copy-number ColE1/pMB1/pBR322/pUC origin of replication
    861..1046    +  CDS            KRAB: Krüppel-associated box (KRAB) transcriptional repression domain from the human zinc finger protein ZNF10 (Margolin et al., 1994)
   1090..1124    -  terminator     lambda t0 terminator: minimal transcription terminator from phage lambda (Scholtissek and Grosse, 1987)
   1198..1854    -  CDS            cat: CAT_ECOLX - Experimental evidence at protein level: Swiss-Prot protein existence level 1. This enzyme is an effector of chloramphenicol resistance in bacteria. From Escherichia coli. This protein is used as a marker in many commonly used cloning vectors, such as pACYC184.
   1855..47      -  promoter       cat promoter (across the origin): promoter of the E. coli cat gene encoding chloramphenicol acetyltransferase
