[The description below was written by a language model from this plasmid's Addgene catalogue record and pLannotate feature annotations shown in this document.]
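Description:
MTK3b_022 is a small (about 1.9 kb) part plasmid from the Mammalian Toolkit (MTK), a modular hierarchical cloning system for building genetic circuits in mammalian cells. It is built on the MTK0_027 part-entry backbone and, although catalogued as a mammalian expression vector, it is a storage and donor plasmid rather than a functional expression unit. The annotated features show no mammalian promoter, polyadenylation signal or mammalian selection marker. It is propagated in E. coli using a high-copy ColE1/pUC-type origin. Selection is with chloramphenicol, through a cat (chloramphenicol acetyltransferase) gene driven by its native promoter and followed by a minimal phage lambda t0 terminator.

The payload is the Krüppel-associated box (KRAB) transcriptional repression domain. The feature table annotates it as the domain from the human zinc finger protein ZNF10, while the catalogue lists the insert species as synthetic. KRAB silences nearby transcription when it is tethered to DNA through a fused DNA-binding module, acting by recruiting co-repressor complexes. The fragment was inserted into the entry vector through BsmBI sites that were destroyed during cloning, and it is formatted as a Type 3b part, a category the toolkit uses for coding sequences. In toolkits of this kind, subdivided coding-sequence positions generally allow one part to be joined in frame to another, so KRAB would typically be combined with a partner coding part to create a synthetic repressor. The record does not specify the overhangs or the intended fusion partners. The part would then be assembled with promoter, terminator and other toolkit parts into complete transcriptional units for engineered gene repression in mammalian cells.
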