Addgene plasmid #123803: MTK3b_022
Purpose: Encodes Kruppel Associated Box repression domain as a Type 3b part to be used in the MTK system
Depositing lab: Hana El-Samad. Depositing organization: University of California, San Francisco (UCSF). Publication: A Toolkit for Rapid Modular Construction of Biological Circuits in Mammalian Cells. Fonseca JP, Bonny AR, Kumar GR, Ng AH, Town J, Wu QC, Aslankoohi E, Chen SY, Dods G, Harrigan P, Osimiri LC, Kistler AL, El-Samad H. ACS Synth Biol. 2019 Nov 15;8(11):2593-2606. doi: 10.1021/acssynbio.9b00322. Epub 2019 Nov 5. PubMed 31686495.
Backbone
  Vector backbone: MTK0_027
  Vector type: Mammalian Expression
Growth in bacteria
  Bacterial resistance: Chloramphenicol, 25 μg/mL
  Growth temperature: 37°C
  Growth strain: DH5alpha
  Copy number: Unknown
Gene/Insert
  Gene/Insert name: KRAB
  Species: Synthetic
  Cloning method: Restriction Enzyme; 5′ cloning site BsmBI (destroyed during cloning); 3′ cloning site BsmBI (destroyed during cloning)
Terms and licenses: Academic/Nonprofit Terms; Industry Terms: Not Available to Industry
Depositor comments: Type 3b parts are used for coding sequences in the MTK. Please visit https://www.biorxiv.org/content/10.1101/506188v2 for BioRxiv preprint
How to cite: MTK3b_022 was a gift from Hana El-Samad (Addgene plasmid # 123803 ; http://n2t.net/addgene:123803 ; RRID:Addgene_123803)
